Addgene plasmid #113817: pEHF-donor
Purpose: CRISPR donor plasmid to tag human transcription factor EHF with GFP
Depositing lab: Kevin White. Depositing organization: University of Chicago.
Backbone
  Vector backbone: pUC19
  Vector type: CRISPR
Growth in bacteria
  Bacterial resistance: Ampicillin, 100 μg/mL
  Growth temperature: 37°C
  Growth strain: DH5alpha
  Copy number: High Copy
Gene/Insert
  Gene/Insert name: EHF homology arms flanking EGFP-IRES-Neo cassette
  Species: H. sapiens (human)
  Mutation: rs3818514, rs11032804, hg38:11:34659087:G>A
  Entrez Gene: EHF (a.k.a. ESE3, ESE3B, ESEJ)
  Cloning method: Gibson Cloning
  Sequencing primers: 5′ M13pUC-fwd; 3′ M13pUC-rev
Terms and licenses: Academic/Nonprofit Terms; Industry Terms: Not Available to Industry
Depositor comments: Cloning source: A549. Use with plasmid pEHF.1.0-gDNA
How to cite: pEHF-donor was a gift from Kevin White (Addgene plasmid # 113817 ; http://n2t.net/addgene:113817 ; RRID:Addgene_113817)
