[The description below was written by a language model from this plasmid's Addgene catalogue record and pLannotate feature annotations shown in this document.]
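Description:
pEHF-donor is a CRISPR homology-directed repair donor plasmid built on the pUC19 backbone, designed to tag the endogenous human transcription factor EHF (also called ESE3) with GFP. It is propagated in E. coli as a high-copy plasmid through its ColE1/pUC-type origin and selected with ampicillin via the β-lactamase gene. Remnants of the pUC19 lac promoter/operator, lacZα and multiple cloning site flank the insert, which was assembled by Gibson cloning.

The payload consists of EHF genomic homology arms surrounding an EGFP-IRES-Neo cassette. The annotated features show two fragments of EHF coding sequence, consistent with terminal exons within the upstream arm. These are followed on the same strand by a short element matching part of a TEV-cleavage/His composite tag, an S-tag, and then EGFP. This layout suggests a C-terminal fusion of the tag module and EGFP to EHF, although the record does not state the reading-frame details. Downstream, an EMCV IRES drives translation of the Tn5 neomycin phosphotransferase from the same transcript. No separate mammalian promoter is annotated, so both EGFP and G418 resistance would presumably depend on correct integration at the transcribed EHF locus. The downstream homology arm is not annotated in the feature table but presumably occupies the region after NeoR.

The arms were amplified from A549 cell DNA and carry three recorded variants relative to the reference genome, two of them catalogued SNPs. The donor is meant to be used with a companion guide RNA plasmid, pEHF.1.0-gDNA, that targets the locus. The resulting knock-in lines express GFP-tagged EHF at native levels, which would suit applications such as imaging or affinity-based assays of the tagged factor.
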