Features (pLannotate 1.2.2; 18 found; start..end, strand, type, name):
      1..21      +  misc_feature   MCS (fragment): pUC18/19 multiple cloning site
     58..74      -  protein_bind   lac operator: The lac repressor binds to the lac operator to inhibit transcription in E. coli. This inhibition can be relieved by adding lactose or isopropyl-β-D-thiogalactopyranoside (IPTG). lac repressor encoded by lacI
     82..112     -  promoter       lac promoter: promoter for the E. coli lac operon
    127..148     -  protein_bind   CAP binding site: CAP binding activates transcription in the presence of cAMP. E. coli catabolite activator protein
    161..253     -  CDS            lacI (fragment): lac repressor; lacI; The lac repressor binds to the lac operator to inhibit transcription in E. coli. This inhibition can be relieved by adding lactose or isopropyl-β-D-thiogalactopyranoside (IPTG).
    436..1024    -  rep_origin     ori: high-copy-number ColE1/pMB1/pBR322/pUC origin of replication
   1195..2055    -  CDS            AmpR: β-lactamase; bla; confers resistance to ampicillin, carbenicillin, and related antibiotics
   2056..2160    -  promoter       AmpR promoter: bla
   2255..2290    +  CDS            rop (fragment): Rop protein, which maintains plasmids at low copy number; rop
   2392..2491    +  misc_feature   bom (fragment): basis of mobility region from pBR322
   2497..2654    -  CDS            lacZα (fragment): LacZα fragment of β-galactosidase; lacZ fragment
   3461..3658    +  CDS            EHF (fragment): EHF_HUMAN - Also known as ESE3, ESE3B From Homo sapiens (Human).
   3759..3857    +  CDS            EHF (fragment): EHF_HUMAN - Also known as ESE3, ESE3B From Homo sapiens (Human).
   3878..3898    +  CDS            capTEV™ (fragment): composite tag for in vivo biotinylation, TEV protease cleavage, and 6xHis tagging
   3912..3956    +  CDS            S-Tag: affinity and epitope tag derived from pancreatic ribonuclease A
   4047..4766    +  CDS            EGFP: the original enhanced GFP (Yang et al., 1996) mammalian codon-optimized
   4804..5389    +  misc_feature   IRES2: internal ribosome entry site (IRES) of the encephalomyocarditis virus (EMCV)
   5471..6274    +  CDS            NeoR/KanR: aminoglycoside phosphotransferase from Tn5; aph(3')-II (or nptII); confers resistance to neomycin, kanamycin, and G418 (Geneticin®)
>Addgene plasmid #113817 | pEHF-donor | depositor full sequence | sequence record 214778 | Full Sequence
GACCTGCAGGCATGCAAGCTTGGCGTAATCATGGTCATAGCTGTTTCCTGTGTGAAATTGTTATCCGCTC
ACAATTCCACACAACATACGAGCCGGAAGCATAAAGTGTAAAGCCTGGGGTGCCTAATGAGTGAGCTAAC
TCACATTAATTGCGTTGCGCTCACTGCCCGCTTTCCAGTCGGGAAACCTGTCGTGCCAGCTGCATTAATG
AATCGGCCAACGCGCGGGGAGAGGCGGTTTGCGTATTGGGCGCTCTTCCGCTTCCTCGCTCACTGACTCG
CTGCGCTCGGTCGTTCGGCTGCGGCGAGCGGTATCAGCTCACTCAAAGGCGGTAATACGGTTATCCACAG
AATCAGGGGATAACGCAGGAAAGAACATGTGAGCAAAAGGCCAGCAAAAGGCCAGGAACCGTAAAAAGGC
CGCGTTGCTGGCGTTTTTCCATAGGCTCCGCCCCCCTGACGAGCATCACAAAAATCGACGCTCAAGTCAG
AGGTGGCGAAACCCGACAGGACTATAAAGATACCAGGCGTTTCCCCCTGGAAGCTCCCTCGTGCGCTCTC
CTGTTCCGACCCTGCCGCTTACCGGATACCTGTCCGCCTTTCTCCCTTCGGGAAGCGTGGCGCTTTCTCA
TAGCTCACGCTGTAGGTATCTCAGTTCGGTGTAGGTCGTTCGCTCCAAGCTGGGCTGTGTGCACGAACCC
CCCGTTCAGCCCGACCGCTGCGCCTTATCCGGTAACTATCGTCTTGAGTCCAACCCGGTAAGACACGACT
TATCGCCACTGGCAGCAGCCACTGGTAACAGGATTAGCAGAGCGAGGTATGTAGGCGGTGCTACAGAGTT
CTTGAAGTGGTGGCCTAACTACGGCTACACTAGAAGGACAGTATTTGGTATCTGCGCTCTGCTGAAGCCA
GTTACCTTCGGAAAAAGAGTTGGTAGCTCTTGATCCGGCAAACAAACCACCGCTGGTAGCGGTGGTTTTT
TTGTTTGCAAGCAGCAGATTACGCGCAGAAAAAAAGGATCTCAAGAAGATCCTTTGATCTTTTCTACGGG
GTCTGACGCTCAGTGGAACGAAAACTCACGTTAAGGGATTTTGGTCATGAGATTATCAAAAAGGATCTTC
ACCTAGATCCTTTTAAATTAAAAATGAAGTTTTAAATCAATCTAAAGTATATATGAGTAAACTTGGTCTG
ACAGTTACCAATGCTTAATCAGTGAGGCACCTATCTCAGCGATCTGTCTATTTCGTTCATCCATAGTTGC
CTGACTCCCCGTCGTGTAGATAACTACGATACGGGAGGGCTTACCATCTGGCCCCAGTGCTGCAATGATA
CCGCGAGACCCACGCTCACCGGCTCCAGATTTATCAGCAATAAACCAGCCAGCCGGAAGGGCCGAGCGCA
GAAGTGGTCCTGCAACTTTATCCGCCTCCATCCAGTCTATTAATTGTTGCCGGGAAGCTAGAGTAAGTAG
TTCGCCAGTTAATAGTTTGCGCAACGTTGTTGCCATTGCTACAGGCATCGTGGTGTCACGCTCGTCGTTT
GGTATGGCTTCATTCAGCTCCGGTTCCCAACGATCAAGGCGAGTTACATGATCCCCCATGTTGTGCAAAA
AAGCGGTTAGCTCCTTCGGTCCTCCGATCGTTGTCAGAAGTAAGTTGGCCGCAGTGTTATCACTCATGGT
TATGGCAGCACTGCATAATTCTCTTACTGTCATGCCATCCGTAAGATGCTTTTCTGTGACTGGTGAGTAC
TCAACCAAGTCATTCTGAGAATAGTGTATGCGGCGACCGAGTTGCTCTTGCCCGGCGTCAATACGGGATA
ATACCGCGCCACATAGCAGAACTTTAAAAGTGCTCATCATTGGAAAACGTTCTTCGGGGCGAAAACTCTC
AAGGATCTTACCGCTGTTGAGATCCAGTTCGATGTAACCCACTCGTGCACCCAACTGATCTTCAGCATCT
TTTACTTTCACCAGCGTTTCTGGGTGAGCAAAAACAGGAAGGCAAAATGCCGCAAAAAAGGGAATAAGGG
CGACACGGAAATGTTGAATACTCATACTCTTCCTTTTTCAATATTATTGAAGCATTTATCAGGGTTATTG
TCTCATGAGCGGATACATATTTGAATGTATTTAGAAAAATAAACAAATAGGGGTTCCGCGCACATTTCCC
CGAAAAGTGCCACCTGACGTCTAAGAAACCATTATTATCATGACATTAACCTATAAAAATAGGCGTATCA
CGAGGCCCTTTCGTCTCGCGCGTTTCGGTGATGACGGTGAAAACCTCTGACACATGCAGCTCCCGGAGAC
GGTCACAGCTTGTCTGTAAGCGGATGCCGGGAGCAGACAAGCCCGTCAGGGCGCGTCAGCGGGTGTTGGC
GGGTGTCGGGGCTGGCTTAACTATGCGGCATCAGAGCAGATTGTACTGAGAGTGCACCATATGCGGTGTG
AAATACCGCACAGATGCGTAAGGAGAAAATACCGCATCAGGCGCCATTCGCCATTCAGGCTGCGCAACTG
TTGGGAAGGGCGATCGGTGCGGGCCTCTTCGCTATTACGCCAGCTGGCGAAAGGGGGATGTGCTGCAAGG
CGATTAAGTTGGGTAACGCCAGGGTTTTCCCAGTCACGACGTTGTAAAACGACGGCCAGTGAATTCGAGC
TCGGTACCCAATTGCACCACTGTACTCCAGCTTGGGCCACAGAGTGATATCCTGTCTCAGAAAAAAAAAA
AAGGTATAATCCAGAAATTATGAGGAATTAGAATGTCTTTATCTGCTCTTTCACATAATCCCACAAAACC
ATATTAATGCAACCCCTCGAAAGGTGGGTGGGGTGGGGGTGGGGCATCAAAAATTCAGTGGGAGTAAAGT
TGAATTTGGTTGATAATCTTATTGCAGTAGTGGCTTCATTTTCAAATTGGGTCCTCCAGTCCCTGCGTGA
CCACCCCTTTCCCTACCACCCTCATCTATTCTGGGAGTAAACATTCTAGACCCTTACTGATTTGCATTTG
GCTGAAACACAGTTGCTGGGTCAAAGCAATTTAATTGGTTGAGATACTGGATAAAAGTGGTTGAGAGTTG
CTCTCTGGGGAAGTAACAGGTTGAAGTGAACCCCAAGCAATTTGTGGATAATAACTAGAAGAAACTTCCC
CCTGGCTTAGGAGACCTAAGACCTATTGCTTAGTCTTGGCTATGTCACTAGTTAGCTGTGTGATCCTGAT
CAAGTCACTTAAGTTCTCTGTGCCTCGGTTTCCTGATTTGTAAAATAAAATATTGTGCTAGTTTATTCTT
AAATACCTTTTTAATGTCCAACATCTGGTGATTCTGCGATCCATCTTCCCTGACAAGTAGGGGAGAAATG
AGTATCTCCTACTTGCAGGAAGATGACCTAACTCAATGCTCTCTGCCCTATCTTTGCTGTGACTTAGATC
ATTAGTAACCTGCCTTTCTGCTTTTCATCAGACCCGAGAGGGACTCACTTATGGGAATTCATCCGCGACA
TCCTCTTGAACCCAGACAAGAACCCAGGATTAATAAAATGGGAAGACCGATCTGAGGGCGTCTTCAGGTT
CTTGAAATCAGAGGCAGTGGCTCAGCTATGGGGTAAAAAGAAGAACAACAGCAGCATGACCTATGAAAAG
CTCAGCCGAGCTATGAGGTGAGGAGTTTCATGTCTCTGAAAACAAAAAGGCTGTACGACCCATTATTTAC
CTAGCAACCTTCATCGGATCAGTCACCTTATGCAATCTCCTTTGTTACAGATATTACTACAAAAGAGAAA
TTCTGGAGCGTGTGGATGGACGAAGACTGGTATATAAATTTGGGAAGAATGCCCGAGGATGGAGAGAAAA
TGAAAACGGGATTCCAACTACTGCAAGCGAGAATCTTTATTTTCAGGGCGCCGCCAAATTCAAAGAAACC
GCTGCTGCTAAATTCGAACGCCAGCACATGGACAGCGGAGGTGGAGGTTCGAGCGGTCCCTCGGGTTCGT
CGAGCCTGGAAGTTCTGTTCCAGGGGCCCCTGTCGTCGAGCGGTCCCTCGGGTTCGATGGTGAGCAAAGG
CGAGGAGCTGTTCACCGGGGTGGTGCCCATCCTGGTCGAGCTGGACGGCGACGTAAACGGCCACAAGTTC
AGCGTGTCCGGCGAGGGCGAGGGCGATGCCACCTACGGCAAGCTGACCCTGAAGTTCATCTGCACCACCG
GCAAGCTGCCCGTGCCCTGGCCCACCCTCGTGACCACCCTGACCTACGGCGTGCAGTGCTTCAGCCGCTA
CCCCGACCACATGAAGCAGCACGACTTCTTCAAGTCCGCCATGCCCGAAGGCTACGTCCAGGAGCGCACC
ATCTTCTTCAAGGACGACGGCAACTACAAGACCCGCGCCGAGGTGAAGTTCGAGGGCGACACCCTGGTGA
ACCGCATCGAGCTGAAGGGCATCGACTTCAAGGAGGACGGCAACATCCTGGGGCACAAGCTGGAGTACAA
CTACAACAGCCACAACGTCTATATCATGGCCGACAAGCAGAAGAACGGCATCAAGGTGAACTTCAAGATC
CGCCACAACATCGAGGACGGCAGCGTGCAGCTCGCCGACCACTACCAGCAGAACACCCCCATCGGCGACG
GCCCCGTGCTGCTGCCCGACAACCACTACCTGAGCACCCAGTCCGCCCTGAGCAAAGACCCCAACGAGAA
GCGCGATCACATGGTCCTTAAGGAGTTCGTGACCGCCGCCGGGATCACTCTCGGCATGGACGAGCTGTAC
AAGTAATGATCTAGAGTCGAGTTAATTAAGAATTCCGCCCCCCCCCCTCTCCCTCCCCCCCCCTAACGTT
ACTGGCCGAAGCCGCTTGGAATAAGGCCGGTGTGCGTTTGTCTATATGTTATTTTCCACCATATTGCCGT
CTTTTGGCAATGTGAGGGCCCGGAAACCTGGCCCTGTCTTCTTGACGAGCATTCCTAGGGGTCTTTCCCC
TCTCGCCAAAGGAATGCAGGGTCTGTTGAATGTCGTGAAGGAAGCAGTTCCTCTGGAAGCTTCTTGAAGA
CAAACAACGTCTGTAGCGACCCTTTGCAGGCAGCGGAACCCCCCACCTGGCGACAGGTGCCTCTGCGGCC
AAAAGCCACGTGTATAAGATACACCTGCAAAGGCGGCACAACCCCAGTGCCACGTTGTGAGTTGGATAGT
TGTGGAAAGAGTCAAATGGCTCTCCTCAAGCGTATTCAACAAGGGGCTGAAGGATGCCCAGAAGGTACCC
CATTGTATGGGATCTGATCTGGGGCCTCGGTGCACATGCTTTACATGTGTTTAGTCGAGGTTAAAAAAAC
GTCTAGGCCCCCCGAACCACGGGGACGTGGTTTTCCTTTGAAAAACACGATGATAATATGGCCACAACCT
GTTACATTGCACAAGATAAAAATATATCATCACGAACAGTAAAACTGTCTGCTTACATAAACAGTAATAC
AAGGGGTGTTATGGGATCGGCCATTGAACAAGATGGATTGCACGCAGGTTCTCCGGCCGCTTGGGTGGAG
AGGCTATTCGGCTATGACTGGGCACAACAGACAATCGGCTGCTCTGATGCCGCCGTGTTCCGGCTGTCAG
CGCAGGGGCGCCCGGTTCTTTTTGTCAAGACCGACCTGTCCGGTGCCCTGAATGAACTGCAGGACGAGGC
AGCGCGGCTATCGTGGCTGGCCACGACGGGCGTTCCTTGCGCAGCTGTGCTCGACGTTGTCACTGAAGCG
GGAAGGGACTGGCTGCTATTGGGCGAAGTGCCGGGGCAGGATCTCCTGTCATCTCACCTTGCTCCTGCCG
AGAAAGTATCCATCATGGCTGATGCAATGCGGCGGCTGCATACGCTTGATCCGGCTACCTGCCCATTCGA
CCACCAAGCGAAACATCGCATCGAGCGAGCACGTACTCGGATGGAAGCCGGTCTTGTCGATCAGGATGAT
CTGGACGAAGAGCATCAGGGGCTCGCGCCAGCCGAACTGTTCGCCAGGCTCAAGGCGCGCATGCCCGACG
GCGAGGATCTCGTCGTGACCCATGGCGATGCCTGCTTGCCGAATATCATGGTGGAAAATGGCCGCTTTTC
TGGATTCATCGACTGTGGCCGGCTGGGTGTGGCGGACCGCTATCAGGACATAGCGTTGGCTACCCGTGAT
ATTGCTGAAGAGCTTGGCGGCGAATGGGCTGACCGCTTCCTCGTGCTTTACGGTATCGCCGCTCCCGATT
CGCAGCGCATCGCCTTCTATCGCCTTCTTGACGAGTTCTTCTGAGTCAGCTGCCAATACTTTGGACACAA
ACCAAAACACACACCAAATAATCAGAAACAAAGAACTCCTGGACGTAAATATTTCAAAGACTACTTTTCT
CTGATATTTATGTACCATGAGGGGAACAAGAAACTACTTCTAACGGGAAGAAGAAACACTACGGTCGATT
AAAAAAATTATTTTGTTACTTCGAAGTATGTCCTATATGGGGAAAAAACGTACACAGTTTTCTGTGAAAT
ATGATGCTGTATGTGGTTGTGATTTTTTTTCACCTCTATTGTGAATTCTTTTTCACTGCAAGAGTAACAG
GATTTGTAGCCTTGTGCTTCTTGCTAAGAGAAAGAAAAACAAAATCAGAGGGCATTAAATGTTTTGTATG
TGACATGATTTAGAAAAAGGTGATGCATCCTCCTCACATAAGCATCCATATGGCTTCGTCAAGGGAGGTG
AACATTGTTGCTGAGTTAAATTCCAGGGTCTCAGATGGTTAGGACAAAGTGGATGGATGCCGGGAAGTTT
AACCTGAGCCTTAGGATCCAATGAGTGGAGAATGGGGACTTCCAAAACCCAAGGTTGGCTATAATCTCTG
CATAACCACATGACTTGGAATGCTTAAATCAGCAAGAAGAATAATGGTGGGGTCTTTATACTCATTCAGG
AATGGTTTATCTGATGCCAGGGCTGTCTTCCTTTCTCCCCTTTGGATGGTTGGTGAAATACTTTAATTGC
CCTGTCTGCTCACTTCTAGCTATTTAAGAGAGAACCCAGCTTGGTTCTTTTTTGCTCCAAGTGCTTAAAA
ATAAGTTGGAAAAAGGAGACGGTGGTGTGGAAAT
