Features (pLannotate 1.2.2; 18 found; start..end, strand, type, name):
      1..21      +  misc_feature   MCS (fragment): pUC18/19 multiple cloning site
     58..74      -  protein_bind   lac operator: The lac repressor binds to the lac operator to inhibit transcription in E. coli. This inhibition can be relieved by adding lactose or isopropyl-β-D-thiogalactopyranoside (IPTG). lac repressor encoded by lacI
     82..112     -  promoter       lac promoter: promoter for the E. coli lac operon
    127..148     -  protein_bind   CAP binding site: CAP binding activates transcription in the presence of cAMP. E. coli catabolite activator protein
    161..253     -  CDS            lacI (fragment): lac repressor; lacI; The lac repressor binds to the lac operator to inhibit transcription in E. coli. This inhibition can be relieved by adding lactose or isopropyl-β-D-thiogalactopyranoside (IPTG).
    436..1024    -  rep_origin     ori: high-copy-number ColE1/pMB1/pBR322/pUC origin of replication
   1195..2055    -  CDS            AmpR: β-lactamase; bla; confers resistance to ampicillin, carbenicillin, and related antibiotics
   2056..2160    -  promoter       AmpR promoter: bla
   2255..2290    +  CDS            rop (fragment): Rop protein, which maintains plasmids at low copy number; rop
   2392..2491    +  misc_feature   bom (fragment): basis of mobility region from pBR322
   2497..2654    -  CDS            lacZα (fragment): LacZα fragment of β-galactosidase; lacZ fragment
   3461..3658    +  CDS            EHF (fragment): EHF_HUMAN - Also known as ESE3, ESE3B From Homo sapiens (Human).
   3759..3857    +  CDS            EHF (fragment): EHF_HUMAN - Also known as ESE3, ESE3B From Homo sapiens (Human).
   3878..3898    +  CDS            capTEV™ (fragment): composite tag for in vivo biotinylation, TEV protease cleavage, and 6xHis tagging
   3912..3956    +  CDS            S-Tag: affinity and epitope tag derived from pancreatic ribonuclease A
   4047..4766    +  CDS            EGFP: the original enhanced GFP (Yang et al., 1996) mammalian codon-optimized
   4804..5389    +  misc_feature   IRES2: internal ribosome entry site (IRES) of the encephalomyocarditis virus (EMCV)
   5471..6274    +  CDS            NeoR/KanR: aminoglycoside phosphotransferase from Tn5; aph(3')-II (or nptII); confers resistance to neomycin, kanamycin, and G418 (Geneticin®)
>Addgene plasmid #113817 | pEHF-donor | addgene full sequence | sequence record 230183 | Addgene NGS Result
GACCTGCAGGCATGCAAGCTTGGCGTAATCATGGTCATAGCTGTTTCCTGTGTGAAATTGTTATCCGCTC
ACAATTCCACACAACATACGAGCCGGAAGCATAAAGTGTAAAGCCTGGGGTGCCTAATGAGTGAGCTAAC
TCACATTAATTGCGTTGCGCTCACTGCCCGCTTTCCAGTCGGGAAACCTGTCGTGCCAGCTGCATTAATG
AATCGGCCAACGCGCGGGGAGAGGCGGTTTGCGTATTGGGCGCTCTTCCGCTTCCTCGCTCACTGACTCG
CTGCGCTCGGTCGTTCGGCTGCGGCGAGCGGTATCAGCTCACTCAAAGGCGGTAATACGGTTATCCACAG
AATCAGGGGATAACGCAGGAAAGAACATGTGAGCAAAAGGCCAGCAAAAGGCCAGGAACCGTAAAAAGGC
CGCGTTGCTGGCGTTTTTCCATAGGCTCCGCCCCCCTGACGAGCATCACAAAAATCGACGCTCAAGTCAG
AGGTGGCGAAACCCGACAGGACTATAAAGATACCAGGCGTTTCCCCCTGGAAGCTCCCTCGTGCGCTCTC
CTGTTCCGACCCTGCCGCTTACCGGATACCTGTCCGCCTTTCTCCCTTCGGGAAGCGTGGCGCTTTCTCA
TAGCTCACGCTGTAGGTATCTCAGTTCGGTGTAGGTCGTTCGCTCCAAGCTGGGCTGTGTGCACGAACCC
CCCGTTCAGCCCGACCGCTGCGCCTTATCCGGTAACTATCGTCTTGAGTCCAACCCGGTAAGACACGACT
TATCGCCACTGGCAGCAGCCACTGGTAACAGGATTAGCAGAGCGAGGTATGTAGGCGGTGCTACAGAGTT
CTTGAAGTGGTGGCCTAACTACGGCTACACTAGAAGAACAGTATTTGGTATCTGCGCTCTGCTGAAGCCA
GTTACCTTCGGAAAAAGAGTTGGTAGCTCTTGATCCGGCAAACAAACCACCGCTGGTAGCGGTGGTTTTT
TTGTTTGCAAGCAGCAGATTACGCGCAGAAAAAAAGGATCTCAAGAAGATCCTTTGATCTTTTCTACGGG
GTCTGACGCTCAGTGGAACGAAAACTCACGTTAAGGGATTTTGGTCATGAGATTATCAAAAAGGATCTTC
ACCTAGATCCTTTTAAATTAAAAATGAAGTTTTAAATCAATCTAAAGTATATATGAGTAAACTTGGTCTG
ACAGTTACCAATGCTTAATCAGTGAGGCACCTATCTCAGCGATCTGTCTATTTCGTTCATCCATAGTTGC
CTGACTCCCCGTCGTGTAGATAACTACGATACGGGAGGGCTTACCATCTGGCCCCAGTGCTGCAATGATA
CCGCGAGACCCACGCTCACCGGCTCCAGATTTATCAGCAATAAACCAGCCAGCCGGAAGGGCCGAGCGCA
GAAGTGGTCCTGCAACTTTATCCGCCTCCATCCAGTCTATTAATTGTTGCCGGGAAGCTAGAGTAAGTAG
TTCGCCAGTTAATAGTTTGCGCAACGTTGTTGCCATTGCTACAGGCATCGTGGTGTCACGCTCGTCGTTT
GGTATGGCTTCATTCAGCTCCGGTTCCCAACGATCAAGGCGAGTTACATGATCCCCCATGTTGTGCAAAA
AAGCGGTTAGCTCCTTCGGTCCTCCGATCGTTGTCAGAAGTAAGTTGGCCGCAGTGTTATCACTCATGGT
TATGGCAGCACTGCATAATTCTCTTACTGTCATGCCATCCGTAAGATGCTTTTCTGTGACTGGTGAGTAC
TCAACCAAGTCATTCTGAGAATAGTGTATGCGGCGACCGAGTTGCTCTTGCCCGGCGTCAATACGGGATA
ATACCGCGCCACATAGCAGAACTTTAAAAGTGCTCATCATTGGAAAACGTTCTTCGGGGCGAAAACTCTC
AAGGATCTTACCGCTGTTGAGATCCAGTTCGATGTAACCCACTCGTGCACCCAACTGATCTTCAGCATCT
TTTACTTTCACCAGCGTTTCTGGGTGAGCAAAAACAGGAAGGCAAAATGCCGCAAAAAAGGGAATAAGGG
CGACACGGAAATGTTGAATACTCATACTCTTCCTTTTTCAATATTATTGAAGCATTTATCAGGGTTATTG
TCTCATGAGCGGATACATATTTGAATGTATTTAGAAAAATAAACAAATAGGGGTTCCGCGCACATTTCCC
CGAAAAGTGCCACCTGACGTCTAAGAAACCATTATTATCATGACATTAACCTATAAAAATAGGCGTATCA
CGAGGCCCTTTCGTCTCGCGCGTTTCGGTGATGACGGTGAAAACCTCTGACACATGCAGCTCCCGGAGAC
GGTCACAGCTTGTCTGTAAGCGGATGCCGGGAGCAGACAAGCCCGTCAGGGCGCGTCAGCGGGTGTTGGC
GGGTGTCGGGGCTGGCTTAACTATGCGGCATCAGAGCAGATTGTACTGAGAGTGCACCATATGCGGTGTG
AAATACCGCACAGATGCGTAAGGAGAAAATACCGCATCAGGCGCCATTCGCCATTCAGGCTGCGCAACTG
TTGGGAAGGGCGATCGGTGCGGGCCTCTTCGCTATTACGCCAGCTGGCGAAAGGGGGATGTGCTGCAAGG
CGATTAAGTTGGGTAACGCCAGGGTTTTCCCAGTCACGACGTTGTAAAACGACGGCCAGTGAATTCGAGC
TCGGTACCCAATTGCACCACTGTACTCCAGCTTGGGCCACAGAGTGATATCCTGTCTCAGAAAAAAAAAA
AAGGTATAATCCAGAAATTATGAGGAATTAGAATGTCTTTATCTGCTCTTTCACATAATCCCACAAAACC
ATATTAATGCAACCCCTCGAAAGGTGGGTGGGGTGGGGGTGGGGCATCAAAAATTCAGTGGGAGTAAAGT
TGAATTTGGTTGATAATCTTATTGCAGTAGTGGCTTCATTTTCAAATTGGGTCCTCCAGTCCCTGCGTGA
CCACCCCTTTCCCTACCACCCTCATCTATTCTGGGAGTAAACATTCTAGACCCTTACTGATTTGCATTTG
GCTGAAACACAGTTGCTGGGTCAAAGCAATTTAATTGGTTGAGATACTGGATAAAAGTGGTTGAGAGTTG
CTCTCTGGGGAAGTAACAGGTTGAAGTGAACCCCAAGCAATTTGTGGATAATAACTAGAAGAAACTTCCC
CCTGGCTTAGGAGACCTAAGACCTATTGCTTAGTCTTGGCTATGTCACTAGTTAGCTGTGTGATCCTGAT
CAAGTCACTTAAGTTCTCTGTGCCTCGGTTTCCTGATTTGTAAAATAAAATATTGTGCTAGTTTATTCTT
AAATACCTTTTTAATGTCCAACATCTGGTGATTCTGCGATCCATCTTCCCTGACAAGTAGGGGAGAAATG
AGTATCTCCTACTTGCAGGAAGATGACCTAACTCAATGCTCTCTGCCCTATCTTTGCTGTGACTTAGATC
ATTAATAACCTGCCTTTCTGCTTTTCATCAGACCCGAGAGGGACTCACTTATGGGAATTCATCCGCGACA
TCCTCTTGAACCCAGACAAGAACCCAGGATTAATAAAATGGGAAGACCGATCTGAGGGCGTCTTCAGGTT
CTTGAAATCAGAGGCAGTGGCTCAGCTATGGGGTAAAAAGAAGAACAACAGCAGCATGACCTATGAAAAG
CTCAGCCGAGCTATGAGGTGAGGAGTTTCATGTCTCTGAAAACAAAAAGGCTGTACGACCCATTATTTAC
CTAGCAACCTTCATCGGATCAGTCACCTTATGCAATCTCCTTTGTTACAGATATTACTACAAAAGAGAAA
TTCTGGAGCGTGTGGATGGACGAAGACTGGTATATAAATTTGGGAAGAATGCCCGAGGATGGAGAGAAAA
TGAAAACGGGATTCCAACTACTGCAAGCGAGAATCTTTATTTTCAGGGCGCCGCCAAATTCAAAGAAACC
GCTGCTGCTAAATTCGAACGCCAGCACATGGACAGCGGAGGTGGAGGTTCGAGCGGTCCCTCGGGTTCGT
CGAGCCTGGAAGTTCTGTTCCAGGGGCCCCTGTCGTCGAGCGGTCCCTCGGGTTCGATGGTGAGCAAAGG
CGAGGAGCTGTTCACCGGGGTGGTGCCCATCCTGGTCGAGCTGGACGGCGACGTAAACGGCCACAAGTTC
AGCGTGTCCGGCGAGGGCGAGGGCGATGCCACCTACGGCAAGCTGACCCTGAAGTTCATCTGCACCACCG
GCAAGCTGCCCGTGCCCTGGCCCACCCTCGTGACCACCCTGACCTACGGCGTGCAGTGCTTCAGCCGCTA
CCCCGACCACATGAAGCAGCACGACTTCTTCAAGTCCGCCATGCCCGAAGGCTACGTCCAGGAGCGCACC
ATCTTCTTCAAGGACGACGGCAACTACAAGACCCGCGCCGAGGTGAAGTTCGAGGGCGACACCCTGGTGA
ACCGCATCGAGCTGAAGGGCATCGACTTCAAGGAGGACGGCAACATCCTGGGGCACAAGCTGGAGTACAA
CTACAACAGCCACAACGTCTATATCATGGCCGACAAGCAGAAGAACGGCATCAAGGTGAACTTCAAGATC
CGCCACAACATCGAGGACGGCAGCGTGCAGCTCGCCGACCACTACCAGCAGAACACCCCCATCGGCGACG
GCCCCGTGCTGCTGCCCGACAACCACTACCTGAGCACCCAGTCCGCCCTGAGCAAAGACCCCAACGAGAA
GCGCGATCACATGGTCCTTAAGGAGTTCGTGACCGCCGCCGGGATCACTCTCGGCATGGACGAGCTGTAC
AAGTAATGATCTAGAGTCGAGTTAATTAAGAATTCCGCCCCCCCCCCTCTCCCTCCCCCCCCCTAACGTT
ACTGGCCGAAGCCGCTTGGAATAAGGCCGGTGTGCGTTTGTCTATATGTTATTTTCCACCATATTGCCGT
CTTTTGGCAATGTGAGGGCCCGGAAACCTGGCCCTGTCTTCTTGACGAGCATTCCTAGGGGTCTTTCCCC
TCTCGCCAAAGGAATGCAGGGTCTGTTGAATGTCGTGAAGGAAGCAGTTCCTCTGGAAGCTTCTTGAAGA
CAAACAACGTCTGTAGCGACCCTTTGCAGGCAGCGGAACCCCCCACCTGGCGACAGGTGCCTCTGCGGCC
AAAAGCCACGTGTATAAGATACACCTGCAAAGGCGGCACAACCCCAGTGCCACGTTGTGAGTTGGATAGT
TGTGGAAAGAGTCAAATGGCTCTCCTCAAGCGTATTCAACAAGGGGCTGAAGGATGCCCAGAAGGTACCC
CATTGTATGGGATCTGATCTGGGGCCTCGGTGCACATGCTTTACATGTGTTTAGTCGAGGTTAAAAAAAC
GTCTAGGCCCCCCGAACCACGGGGACGTGGTTTTCCTTTGAAAAACACGATGATAATATGGCCACAACCT
GTTACATTGCACAAGATAAAAATATATCATCACGAACAGTAAAACTGTCTGCTTACATAAACAGTAATAC
AAGGGGTGTTATGGGATCGGCCATTGAACAAGATGGATTGCACGCAGGTTCTCCGGCCGCTTGGGTGGAG
AGGCTATTCGGCTATGACTGGGCACAACAGACAATCGGCTGCTCTGATGCCGCCGTGTTCCGGCTGTCAG
CGCAGGGGCGCCCGGTTCTTTTTGTCAAGACCGACCTGTCCGGTGCCCTGAATGAACTGCAGGACGAGGC
AGCGCGGCTATCGTGGCTGGCCACGACGGGCGTTCCTTGCGCAGCTGTGCTCGACGTTGTCACTGAAGCG
GGAAGGGACTGGCTGCTATTGGGCGAAGTGCCGGGGCAGGATCTCCTGTCATCTCACCTTGCTCCTGCCG
AGAAAGTATCCATCATGGCTGATGCAATGCGGCGGCTGCATACGCTTGATCCGGCTACCTGCCCATTCGA
CCACCAAGCGAAACATCGCATCGAGCGAGCACGTACTCGGATGGAAGCCGGTCTTGTCGATCAGGATGAT
CTGGACGAAGAGCATCAGGGGCTCGCGCCAGCCGAACTGTTCGCCAGGCTCAAGGCGCGCATGCCCGACG
GCGAGGATCTCGTCGTGACCCATGGCGATGCCTGCTTGCCGAATATCATGGTGGAAAATGGCCGCTTTTC
TGGATTCATCGACTGTGGCCGGCTGGGTGTGGCGGACCGCTATCAGGACATAGCGTTGGCTACCCGTGAT
ATTGCTGAAGAGCTTGGCGGCGAATGGGCTGACCGCTTCCTCGTGCTTTACGGTATCGCCGCTCCCGATT
CGCAGCGCATCGCCTTCTATCGCCTTCTTGACGAGTTCTTCTGAGTCAGCTGCCAATACTTTGGACACAA
ACCAAAACACACACCAAATAATCAGAAACAAAGAACTCCTGGACGTAAATATTTCAAAGACTACTTTTCT
CTGATATTTATGTACCATGAGGGGAAAAAGAAACTACTTCTAACGGGAAGAAGAAACACTACAGTCGATT
AAAAAAATTATTTTGTTACTTCGAAGTATGTCCTATATGGGGAAAAAACGTACACAGTTTTCTGTGAAAT
ATGATGCTGTATGTGGTTGTGATTTTTTTTCACCTCTATTGTGAATTCTTTTTCACTGCAAGAGTAACAG
GATTTGTAGCCTTGTGCTTCTTGCTAAGAGAAAGAAAAACAAAATCAGAGGGCATTAAATGTTTTGTATG
TGACATGATTTAGAAAAAGGTGATGCATCCTCCTCACATAAGCATCCATATGGCTTCGTCAAGGGAGGTG
AACATTGTTGCTGAGTTAAATTCCAGGGTCTCAGATGGTTAGGACAAAGTGGATGGATGCCGGGAAGTTT
AACCTGAGCCTTAGGATCCAATGAGTGGAGAATGGGGACTTCCAAAACCCAAGGTTGGCTATAATCTCTG
CATAACCACATGACTTGGAATGCTTAAATCAGCAAGAAGAATAATGGTGGGGTCTTTATACTCATTCAGG
AATGGTTTATCTGATGCCAGGGCTGTCTTCCTTTCTCCCCTTTGGATGGTTGGTGAAATACTTTAATTGC
CCTGTCTGCTCACTTCTAGCTATTTAAGAGAGAACCCAGCTTGGTTCTTTTTTGCTCCAAGTGCTTAAAA
ATAAGTTGGAAAAAGGAGACGGTGGTGTGGAAAT
